Addgene plasmid #40535: pEMB018 / LRRK2_BC_1882_2350
Depositing lab: Michael J Fox Foundation MJFF. Depositing organization: Michael J Fox Foundation.
Backbone
  Vector backbone: pEMB018
  Backbone manufacturer: Emerald
  Vector type: Baculovirus
Growth in bacteria
  Bacterial resistance: Ampicillin, 100 μg/mL
  Growth temperature: 37°C
  Growth strain: Top10
  Copy number: High Copy
Gene/Insert
  Gene/Insert name: LRRK2
  Species: H. sapiens (human)
  Mutation: WT; aa1882_2350
  Entrez Gene: LRRK2 (a.k.a. AURA17, DARDARIN, PARK8, RIPK7, ROCO2)
  Promoter: polH
  Tag / fusion protein: 6xHis (N terminal on insert)
  Cloning method: Restriction Enzyme; 5′ cloning site BamHI (destroyed during cloning); 3′ cloning site HindIII (destroyed during cloning)
  Sequencing primers: 5′ DSP2466For:GAATTTCGTCGACAGATC; 3′ DSP2466Rev:AATAACCCGGATCAGCTT
Terms and licenses: Academic/Nonprofit Terms; Industry Terms
How to cite: pEMB018 / LRRK2_BC_1882_2350 was a gift from Michael J Fox Foundation MJFF (Addgene plasmid # 40535 ; http://n2t.net/addgene:40535 ; RRID:Addgene_40535)
