[The description below was written by a language model from this plasmid's Addgene catalogue record and pLannotate feature annotations shown in this document.]
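Description:
pEMB018 / LRRK2_BC_1882_2350 is a baculovirus transfer plasmid built on the Emerald pEMB018 backbone for expressing a fragment of human LRRK2 (PARK8/dardarin) in insect cells. In bacteria it is maintained as a high-copy plasmid through a ColE1/pUC-type origin and selected with ampicillin via the β-lactamase gene. An f1 origin and a remnant of lacZα are also annotated.

The payload is a wild-type segment of LRRK2 spanning residues 1882–2350, a C-terminal portion of this serine/threonine kinase, which is linked to Parkinson's disease. It is placed downstream of the AcMNPV polyhedrin (polH) promoter, which drives very late, high-level transcription in infected insect cells. The catalogue lists a 6xHis tag at the N-terminus of the insert. The feature table, however, detects a short His-tag run just downstream of the LRRK2 coding region and annotates none upstream, so the tag position should be checked against the sequence. The BamHI and HindIII sites used for cloning were destroyed.

Divergently oriented from the polH cassette is a β-glucuronidase (GUS) reporter under the late p6.9 promoter, which can serve as a colorimetric marker for recombinant virus. The whole expression region is flanked by baculoviral sequences, lef2/ORF603 on one side and part of ORF1629 on the other. These arms mediate homologous recombination with linearized baculovirus DNA in insect cells, transferring the cassettes into the polyhedrin locus. The record does not state a specific application, but the design suits production and affinity purification of recombinant LRRK2 fragment for biochemical or structural work.
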