Features (pLannotate 1.2.2; 14 found; start..end, strand, type, name):
    329..453     +  CDS            lef2: baculovirus late expression factor 2
    491..1096    +  CDS            ORF603: baculovirus ORF603 protein
   1167..2972    -  CDS            GUS: β-glucuronidase; uidA (or gusA) from E. coli
   2987..3302    -  promoter       p6.9 promoter: Autographa californica p6.9; baculovirus late basic protein promoter
   3317..3408    +  promoter       polyhedrin promoter: polh from Autographa californica; promoter for the baculovirus polyhedrin gene
   3463..4869    +  CDS            LRRK2 (fragment): LRRK2_HUMAN - Also known as PARK8. Experimental evidence at protein level: Swiss-Prot protein existence level 1. Serine/threonine-protein kinase which phosphorylates a broad range of proteins involved in multiple processes such as neuronal plasticity, autophagy, and vesicle trafficking (PubMed:20949042, PubMed:22012985, PubMed:26824392, PubMed:29125462, PubMed:28720718, PubMed:29127255, PubMed:30398148, PubMed:29212815, PubMed:30635421, PubMed:21850687, PubMed:23395371, PubMed:17114044, PubMed:24687852, PubMed:26014385, PubMed:25201882). Is a key regulator of RAB GTPases by regulating the GTP/
   4893..4910    +  CDS            9xHis (fragment): 9xHis affinity tag
   4947..6304    +  misc_recomb    baculovirus recombination region (ORF1629): contains part of ORF1629
   6302..6379    -  CDS            P61 (fragment): P78_NPVAC - Experimental evidence at protein level: Swiss-Prot protein existence level 1. Plays a role in the transport of the nucleocapsids from the cytoplasm toward the host nucleus together with the host actin- polymerizing Arp2/3 complex. From Autographa californica nuclear polyhedrosis virus (AcMNPV).
   6567..7155    -  rep_origin     ori: high-copy-number ColE1/pMB1/pBR322/pUC origin of replication
   7326..8186    -  CDS            AmpR: β-lactamase; bla; confers resistance to ampicillin, carbenicillin, and related antibiotics
   8187..8291    -  promoter       AmpR promoter: bla
   8318..8773    +  rep_origin     f1 ori (sequence partly withheld): f1 bacteriophage origin of replication; arrow indicates direction of (+) strand synthesis
   8778..1       -  CDS            lacZα (fragment) (across the origin): LacZα fragment of β-galactosidase; lacZ fragment
>Addgene plasmid #40535 | pEMB018 / LRRK2_BC_1882_2350 | depositor full sequence | sequence record 52208 | pEMB018 / LRRK2_BC_1882_2350 sequence 8843 bps
GGAACGGCTCCGCCCACTATTAATGAAATTAAAAATTCCAATTTTAAAAAACGCAGCAAGAGAAACATTT
GTATGAAAGAATGCGTAGAAGGAAAGAAAAATGTCGTCGACATGCTGAACAACAAGATTAATATGCCTCC
GTGTATAAAAAAAATATTGAACGATTTGAAAGAAAACAATGTACCGCGCGGCGGTATGTACAGGAAGAGG
TTTATACTAAACTGTTACATTGCAAACGTGGTTTCGTGTGCCAAGTGTGAAAACCGATGTTTAATCAAGG
CTCTGACGCATTTCTACAACCACGACTCCAAGTGTGTGGGTGAAGTCATGCATCTTTTAATCAAATCCCA
AGATGTGTATAAACCACCAAACTGCCAAAAAATGAAAACTGTCGACAAGCTCTGTCCGTTTGCTGGCAAC
TGCAAGGGTCTCAATCCTATTTGTAATTATTGAATAATAAAACAATTATAAATGCTAAATTTGTTTTTTA
TTAACGATACAAACCAAACGCAACAAGAACATTTGTAGTATTATCTATAATTGAAAACGCGTAGTTATAA
TCGCTGAGGTAATATTTAAAATCATTTTCAAATGATTCACAGTTAATTTGCGACAATATAATTTTATTTT
CACATAAACTAGACGCCTTGTCGTCTTCTTCTTCGTATTCCTTCTCTTTTTCATTTTTCTCTTCATAAAA
ATTAACATAGTTATTATCGTATCCATATATGTATCTATCGTATAGAGTAAATTTTTTGTTGTCATAAATA
TATATGTCTTTTTTAATGGGGTGTATAGTACCGCTGCGCATAGTTTTTCTGTAATTTACAACAGTGCTAT
TTTCTGGTAGTTCTTCGGAGTGTGTTGCTTTAATTATTAAATTTATATAATCAATGAATTTGGGATCGTC
GGTTTTGTACAATATGTTGCCGGCATAGTACGCAGCTTCTTCTAGTTCAATTACACCATTTTTTAGCAGC
ACCGGATTAACATAACTTTCCAAAATGTTGTACGAACCGTTAAACAAAAACAGTTCACCTCCCTTTTCTA
TACTATTGTCTGCGAGCAGTTGTTTGTTGTTAAAAATAACAGCCATTGTAATGAGACGCACAAACTAATA
TCACAAACTGGAAATGTCTATCAATATATAGTTGCTGATCAGATCCTCATTGTTTGCCTCCCTGCTGCGG
TTTTTCACCGAAGTTCATGCCAGTCCAGCGTTTTTGCAGCAGAAAAGCCGCCGACTTCGGTTTGCGGTCG
CGAGTGAAGATCCCTTTCTTGTTACCGCCAACGCGCAATATGCCTTGCGAGGTCGCAAAATCGGCGAAAT
TCCATACCTGTTCACCGACGACGGCGCTGACGCGATCAAAGACGCGGTGATACATATCCAGCCATGCACA
CTGATACTCTTCACTCCACATGTCGGTGTACATTGAGTGCAGCCCGGCTAACGTATCCACGCCGTATTCG
GTGATGATAATCGGCTGATGCAGTTTCTCCTGCCAGGCCAGAAGTTCTTTTTCCAGTACCTTCTCTGCCG
TTTCCAAATCGCCGCTTTGGACATACCATCCGTAATAACGGTTCAGGCACAGCACATCAAAGAGATCGCT
GATGGTATCGGTGTGAGCGTCGCAGAACATTACATTGACGCAGGTGATCGGACGCGTCGGGTCGAGTTTA
CGCGTTGCTTCCGCCAGTGGCGCGAAATATTCCCGTGCACCTTGCGGACGGGTATCCGGTTCGTTGGCAA
TACTCCACATCACCACGCTTGGGTGGTTTTTGTCACGCGCTATCAGCTCTTTAATCGCCTGTAAGTGCGC
TTGCTGAGTTTCCCCGTTGACTGCCTCTTCGCTGTACAGTTCTTTCGGCTTGTTGCCCGCTTCGAAACCA
ATGCCTAAAGAGAGCGAAAAGCCGACAGCAGCAGTTTCATCAATCACCACGATGCCATGTTCATCTGCCC
AGTCGAGCATCTCTTCAGCGTAAGGGTAATGCGAGGTACGGTAGGAGTTGGCCCCAATCCAGTCCATTAA
TGCGTGGTCGTGCACCATCAGCACGTTATCGAATCCTTTGCCACGTAAGTCCGCATCTTCATGACGACCA
AAGCCAGTAAAGTAGAACGGTTTGTGGTTAATCAGGAACTGTTGGCCCTTCACTGCCACTGACCGGATGC
CGACGCGAAGCGGGTAGATATCACACTCTGTCTGGCTTTTGGCTGTGACGCACAGTTCATAGAGATAACC
TTCACCCGGTTGCCAGAGGTGCGGATTCACCACTTGCAAAGTCCCGCTAGTGCCTTGTCCAGTTGCAACC
ACCTGTTGATCCGCATCACGCAGTTCAACGCTGACATCACCATTGGCCACCACCTGCCAGTCAACAGACG
CGTGGTTACAGTCTTGCGCGACATGCGTCACCACGGTGATATCGTCCACCCAGGTGTTCGGCGTGGTGTA
GAGCATTACGCTGCGATGGATTCCGGCATAGTTAAAGAAATCATGGAAGTAAGACTGCTTTTTCTTGCCG
TTTTCGTCGGTAATCACCATTCCCGGCGGGATAGTCTGCCAGTTCAGTTCGTTGTTCACACAAACGGTGA
TACGTACACTTTTCCCGGCAATAACATACGGCGTGACATCGGCTTCAAATGGCGTATAGCCGCCCTGATG
CTCCATCACTTCCTGATTATTGACCCACACTTTGCCGTAATGAGTGACCGCATCGAAACGCAGCACGATA
CGCTGGCCTGCCCAACCTTTCGGTATAAAGACTTCGCGCTGATACCAGACGTTGCCCGCATAATTACGAA
TATCTGCATCGGCGAACTGATCGTTAAAACTGCCTGGCACAGCAATTGCCCGGCTTTCTTGTAACGCGCT
TTCCCACCAACGCTGATCAATTCCACAGTTTTCGCGATCCAGACTGAATGCCCACAGGCCGTCGAGTTTT
TTGATTTCACGGGTTGGGGTTTCTACAGGACGGACCATATTTATAGGTGTAATTTATGTAGCTGTAATTT
TTACCTTATTAATATTTTTTACGCTTTGCATTCGACGACTGAACTCCCAAATATATGTTTAACTCGTCTT
GGTCGTTTGAATTTTTGTTGCTGTGTTTCCTAATATTTTCCATCACCTTAAATATGTTATTGTAATCCTC
AATGTTGAACTTGCAATTGGACACGGCATAGTTTTCCATAGTCGTGTAAAACATGGTATTGGCTGCATTG
TAATACATCCGACTGAGCGGGTACGGATCTATGTGTTTGAGCAGCCTGTTCAAAAACTCTGCATCGTCGC
AAAACGGAATTTCGTCGACAGATCTGATCATGGAGATAATTAAAATGATAACCATCTCGCAAATAAATAA
GTATTTTACTGTTTTCGTAACAGTTTTGTAATAAAAAAACCTATAAATATAGGATCTATGCACCACCATC
ACCACCATCACCACTTGGTGCCCCGCGGATCCGAGTTCCTGCTAGGCGACGGCTCTTTCGGTTCAGTTTA
CCGTGCTGCTTACGAGGGTGAAGAGGTTGCCGTGAAGATTTTTAACAAGCACACTTCGCTCCGTCTGCTG
CGTCAGGAGCTTGTGGTTCTCTGCCACCTGCACCACCCTTCCCTGATCTCCCTGCTGGCCGCCGGCATTA
GGCCTCGCATGCTAGTGATGGAACTGGCCAGTAAGGGTTCATTGGACCGCCTGCTGCAGCAGGACAAGGC
TAGCCTGACCCGTACGCTCCAGCACCGTATCGCCCTGCATGTGGCCGACGGACTGCGCTACTTGCACAGT
GCCATGATCATTTATCGCGATCTGAAGCCTCATAATGTTCTTCTGTTCACGCTCTACCCAAACGCAGCTA
TCATTGCCAAAATTGCCGATTACGGCATAGCCCAGTACTGCTGTCGTATGGGTATCAAGACTAGCGAGGG
TACACCTGGGTTCCGCGCTCCCGAAGTCGCACGCGGGAACGTGATCTACAACCAGCAGGCCGACGTGTAC
TCGTTTGGCCTGCTCCTGTATGACATTCTCACTACCGGAGGCCGGATTGTGGAGGGCCTGAAATTTCCCA
ACGAGTTCGACGAGCTGGAGATCCAGGGCAAGCTGCCTGACCCCGTGAAGGAGTACGGTTGTGCACCCTG
GCCTATGGTGGAGAAGCTCATTAAGCAGTGTCTGAAGGAGAACCCTCAGGAACGCCCCACAAGCGCCCAG
GTGTTCGACATTCTAAACTCTGCAGAGTTAGTGTGTCTGACTAGGCGTATCTTACTCCCGAAGAACGTGA
TCGTTGAGTGCATGGTGGCAACGCACCACAACTCGCGTAACGCTAGCATCTGGTTAGGATGTGGGCATAC
CGATCGTGGCCAGCTGAGTTTCCTCGACCTCAACACCGAGGGGTATACTAGCGAGGAGGTCGCTGATTCA
CGCATTCTGTGCCTCGCCCTTGTCCATCTGCCTGTTGAGAAAGAATCGTGGATTGTTAGTGGCACCCAGA
GCGGGACCCTCCTCGTGATCAATACCGAAGACGGGAAGAAGCGTCACACTCTCGAAAAGATGACTGACTC
CGTGACCTGTCTGTACTGCAATTCCTTCTCCAAGCAAAGCAAGCAGAAGAATTTCCTGCTCGTAGGGACC
GCTGACGGAAAACTGGCAATCTTCGAGGACAAAACCGTGAAGTTGAAGGGTGCCGCACCCCTTAAGATCC
TGAACATTGGCAACGTTAGCACCCCTCTGATGTGTCTATCAGAATCAACTAACTCCACCGAGCGCAATGT
GATGTGGGGCGGGTGCGGCACCAAGATTTTCTCCTTCAGCAACGACTTCACCATCCAGAAGCTGATCGAG
ACCCGTACCAGTCAGCTCTTCAGTTACGCCGCCTTCTCCTAAAGCTTGCGGCCGCACTCGAGCACCACCA
CCACCACCACTAACCTAGGTAGCTGAGCGCATGCAAGCTGATCCGGGTTATTAGTACATTTATTAAGCGC
TAGATTCTGTGCGTTGTTGATTTACAGACAATTGTTGTACGTATTTTAATAATTCATTAAATTTATAATC
TTTAGGGTGGTATGTTAGAGCGAAAATCAAATGATTTTCAGCGTCTTTATATCTGAATTTAAATATTAAA
TCCTCAATAGATTTGTAAAATAGGTTTCGATTAGTTTCAAACAAGGGTTGTTTTTCCGAACCGATGGCTG
GACTATCTAATGGATTTTCGCTCAACGCCACAAAACTTGCCAAATCTTGTAGCAGCAATCTAGCTTTGTC
GATATTCGTTTGTGTTTTGTTTTGTAATAAAGGTTCGACGTCGTTCAAAATATTATGCGCTTTTGTATTT
CTTTCATCACTGTCGTTAGTGTACAATTGACTCGACGTAAACACGTTAAATAGAGCTTGGACATATTTAA
CATCGGGCGTGTTAGCTTTATTAGGCCGATTATCGTCGTCGTCCCAACCCTCGTCGTTAGAAGTTGCTTC
CGAAGACGATTTTGCCATAGCCACACGACGCCTATTAATTGTGTCGGCTAACACGTCCGCGATCAAATTT
GTAGTTGAGCTTTTTGGAATTATTTCTGATTGCGGGCGTTTTTGGGCGGGTTTCAATCTAACTGTGCCCG
ATTTTAATTCAGACAACACGTTAGAAAGCGATGGTGCAGGCGGTGGTAACATTTCAGACGGCAAATCTAC
TAATGGCGGCGGTGGTGGAGCTGATGATAAATCTACCATCGGTGGAGGCGCAGGCGGGGCTGGCGGCGGA
GGCGGAGGCGGAGGTGGTGGCGGTGATGCAGACGGCGGTTTAGGCTCAAATGTCTCTTTAGGCAACACAG
TCGGCACCTCAACTATTGTACTGGTTTCGGGCGCCGTTTTTGGTTTGACCGGTCTGAGACGAGTGCGATT
TTTTTCGTTTCTAATAGCTTCCAACAATTGTTGTCTGTCGTCTAAAGGTGCAGCGGGTTGAGGTTCCGTC
GGCATTGGTGGAGCGGGCGGCAATTCAGACATCGATGGTGGTGGTGGTGGTGGAGGCGCTGGAATGTTAG
GCACGGGAGAAGGTGGTGGCGGCGGTGCCGCCGGTATAATTTGTTCTGGTTTAGTTTGTTCGCGCACGAT
TGTGGGCACCGGCGCAGGCGCCGCTGGCTGCACAACGGAAGGTCGTCTGCTTCGAGGCAGCGCTTGGGGT
GGTGGCAATTCAATATTATAATTGGAATACAAATCGTAAAAATCTGCTATAAGCATTGTAATTTCGCTAT
CGTTTACCGTGCCGATATTTAACAACCGCTCAATGTAAGCAATTGTATTGTAAAGAGATTGTCTCAAGCT
CGGATCGATCCCGCACGCCGATAACAAGCCTTTTCATTTTTACTACAGCATTGTAGTGGCGAGACACTTC
GCTGTCGTCGAGGTTTAAACGCTTCCTCGCTCACTGACTCGCTGCGCTCGGTCGTTCGGCTGCGGCGAGC
GGTATCAGCTCACTCAAAGGCGGTAATACGGTTATCCACAGAATCAGGGGATAACGCAGGAAAGAACATG
TGAGCAAAAGGCCAGCAAAAGGCCAGGAACCGTAAAAAGGCCGCGTTGCTGGCGTTTTTCCATAGGCTCC
GCCCCCCTGACGAGCATCACAAAAATCGACGCTCAAGTCAGAGGTGGCGAAACCCGACAGGACTATAAAG
ATACCAGGCGTTTCCCCCTGGAAGCTCCCTCGTGCGCTCTCCTGTTCCGACCCTGCCGCTTACCGGATAC
CTGTCCGCCTTTCTCCCTTCGGGAAGCGTGGCGCTTTCTCATAGCTCACGCTGTAGGTATCTCAGTTCGG
TGTAGGTCGTTCGCTCCAAGCTGGGCTGTGTGCACGAACCCCCCGTTCAGCCCGACCGCTGCGCCTTATC
CGGTAACTATCGTCTTGAGTCCAACCCGGTAAGACACGACTTATCGCCACTGGCAGCAGCCACTGGTAAC
AGGATTAGCAGAGCGAGGTATGTAGGCGGTGCTACAGAGTTCTTGAAGTGGTGGCCTAACTACGGCTACA
CTAGAAGGACAGTATTTGGTATCTGCGCTCTGCTGAAGCCAGTTACCTTCGGAAAAAGAGTTGGTAGCTC
TTGATCCGGCAAACAAACCACCGCTGGTAGCGGTGGTTTTTTTGTTTGCAAGCAGCAGATTACGCGCAGA
AAAAAAGGATCTCAAGAAGATCCTTTGATCTTTTCTACGGGGTCTGACGCTCAGTGGAACGAAAACTCAC
GTTAAGGGATTTTGGTCATGAGATTATCAAAAAGGATCTTCACCTAGATCCTTTTAAATTAAAAATGAAG
TTTTAAATCAATCTAAAGTATATATGAGTAAACTTGGTCTGACAGTTACCAATGCTTAATCAGTGAGGCA
CCTATCTCAGCGATCTGTCTATTTCGTTCATCCATAGTTGCCTGACTCCCCGTCGTGTAGATAACTACGA
TACGGGAGGGCTTACCATCTGGCCCCAGTGCTGCAATGATACCGCGAGACCCACGCTCACCGGCTCCAGA
TTTATCAGCAATAAACCAGCCAGCCGGAAGGGCCGAGCGCAGAAGTGGTCCTGCAACTTTATCCGCCTCC
ATCCAGTCTATTAATTGTTGCCGGGAAGCTAGAGTAAGTAGTTCGCCAGTTAATAGTTTGCGCAACGTTG
TTGCCATTGCTACAGGCATCGTGGTGTCACGCTCGTCGTTTGGTATGGCTTCATTCAGCTCCGGTTCCCA
ACGATCAAGGCGAGTTACATGATCCCCCATGTTGTGCAAAAAAGCGGTTAGCTCCTTCGGTCCTCCGATC
GTTGTCAGAAGTAAGTTGGCCGCAGTGTTATCACTCATGGTTATGGCAGCACTGCATAATTCTCTTACTG
TCATGCCATCCGTAAGATGCTTTTCTGTGACTGGTGAGTACTCAACCAAGTCATTCTGAGAATAGTGTAT
GCGGCGACCGAGTTGCTCTTGCCCGGCGTCAATACGGGATAATACCGCGCCACATAGCAGAACTTTAAAA
GTGCTCATCATTGGAAAACGTTCTTCGGGGCGAAAACTCTCAAGGATCTTACCGCTGTTGAGATCCAGTT
CGATGTAACCCACTCGTGCACCCAACTGATCTTCAGCATCTTTTACTTTCACCAGCGTTTCTGGGTGAGC
AAAAACAGGAAGGCAAAATGCCGCAAAAAAGGGAATAAGGGCGACACGGAAATGTTGAATACTCATACTC
TTCCTTTTTCAATATTATTGAAGCATTTATCAGGGTTATTGTCTCATGAGCGGATACATATTTGAATGTA
TTTAGAAAAATAAACAAATAGGGGTTCCGCGCACATTTCCCCGAAAAGTGCCACCTG
[124 nt withheld, positions 8318-8441]
C
[91 nt withheld, positions 8443-8533]
A
[49 nt withheld, positions 8535-8583]
CCTTTGACGTTGGAGTCCACGTTCTTT
[37 nt withheld, positions 8611-8647]
ACCCTATCTCGGTCTATTCTTTTGATTTATAAGGGATTTTGCCGATTTCGGCCTATTGGTTAAAAAATGA
GCTGATTTAACAAAAATTTAACGCGAATTTTAACAAAATATTAACGTTTACAATTTCCCATTCGCCATTC
AGGCTGCGCAACTGTTGGGAAGGGCGATCGGTGCGGGCCTCTTCGCTATTACGCCA
