>Addgene plasmid #40535 | pEMB018 / LRRK2_BC_1882_2350 | addgene partial sequence | sequence record 53950 | DSP2466For 5'-GAATTTCGTCGACAGATC-3'
TCTCGCAATAAATAAGTATTTTACTGTTTTCGTAACAGTTTTGTAATAAAAAAACCTATAAATATAGGAT
CTATGCACCACCATCACCACCATCACCACTTGGTGCCCCGCGGATCCGAGTTCCTGCTAGGCGACGGCTC
TTTCGGTTCAGTTTACCGTGCTGCTTACGAGGGTGAAGAGGTTGCCGTGAAGATTTTTAACAAGCACACT
TCGCTCCGTCTGCTGCGTCAGGAGCTTGTGGTTCTCTGCCACCTGCACCACCCTTCCCTGATCTCCCTGC
TGGCCGCCGGCATTAGGCCTCGCATGCTAGTGATGGAACTGGCCAGTAAGGGTTCATTGGACCGCCTGCT
GCAGCAGGACAAGGCTAGCCTGACCCGTACGCTCCAGCACCGTATCGCCCTGCATGTGGCCGACGGACTG
CGCTACTTGCACAGTGCCATGATCATTTATCGCGATCTGAAGCCTCATAATGTTCTTCTGTTCACGCTCT
ACCCAAACGCAGCTATCATTGCCAAAATTGCCGATTACGGCATAGCCCAGTACTGCTGTCGTATGGGTAT
CAAGACTAGCGAGGGTACACCTGGGTTCCGCGCTCCCGAAGTCGCACGCGGGAACGTGATCTACAACCAG
CAGGCCGACGTGTACTCGTTTGGCCTGCTCCTGTATGACATTCTCACTACCGGAGGCCGGATTGTGGAGG
GCCTGAAATTTCCCAACGAGTTCGACGAGCTGGAGATCCAGGGCAAGCTGCCTGACCCCGTGAAGGAGTA
CGGTTGTGCACCCTGGCCTATGGTGGAGAAGCTCATTAAGCAGTGTCTGAAGGAGAACCCTCAGGAACGC
CCCACAAGCGCCCAGGTGTTCGACATTCTAAACTCTGCAGAGTTAGTGTGTCTGACTAGGCGTATCTTAC
T
