>Addgene plasmid #40535 | pEMB018 / LRRK2_BC_1882_2350 | addgene partial sequence | sequence record 53952 | DSP2466Rev 5'-AATAACCCGGATCAGCTT-3'
TGGTGGTGGTGGTGGTGCTCGAGTGCGGCCGCAAGCTTTAGGAGAAGGCGGCGTAACTGAAGAGCTGACT
GGTACGGGTCTCGATCAGCTTCTGGATGGTGAAGTCGTTGCTGAAGGAGAAAATCTTGGTGCCGCACCCG
CCCCACATCACATTGCGCTCGGTGGAGTTAGTTGATTCTGATAGACACATCAGAGGGGTGCTAACGTTGC
CAATGTTCAGGATCTTAAGGGGTGCGGCACCCTTCAACTTCACGGTTTTGTCCTCGAAGATTGCCAGTTT
TCCGTCAGCGGTCCCTACGAGCAGGAAATTCTTCTGCTTGCTTTGCTTGGAGAAGGAATTGCAGTACAGA
CAGGTCACGGAGTCAGTCATCTTTTCGAGAGTGTGACGCTTCTTCCCGTCTTCGGTATTGATCACGAGGA
GGGTCCCGCTCTGGGTGCCACTAACAATCCACGATTCTTTCTCAACAGGCAGATGGACAAGGGCGAGGCA
CAGAATGCGTGAATCAGCGACCTCCTCGCTAGTATACCCCTCGGTGTTGAGGTCGAGGAAACTCAGCTGG
CCACGATCGGTATGCCCACATCCTAACCAGATGCTAGCGTTACGCGAGTTGTGGTGCGTTGCCACCATGC
ACTCAACGATCACGTTCTTCGGGAGTAAGATACGCCTAGTCAGACACACTAACTCTGCAGAGTTTAGAAT
GTCGAACACCTGGGCGCTTGTGGGGCGTTCCTGAGGGTTCTCCTTCAGACACTGCTTAATGAGCTTCTCC
ACCATAGGCCAGGGTGCACAACCGTACTCCTTCACGGGGTCAGGCAGCTTGCCCTGGATCTCCAGCTCGT
CGAACTCGTTGGGAAATTTCAGC
